Addgene plasmid #59299: pLL3.7 Scr shRNA
Purpose: non-targeting shRNA
Depositing lab: Ulrike Heberlein. Depositing organization: University of California, San Francisco (UCSF). Publication: Downregulation of mu opioid receptor by RNA interference in the ventral tegmental area reduces ethanol consumption in mice. Lasek AW, Janak PH, He L, Whistler JL, Heberlein U. Genes Brain Behav. 2007 Nov;6(8):728-35. Epub 2007 Mar 26. 10.1111/j.1601-183X.2007.00303.x PubMed 17428267.
Backbone
  Vector backbone: pLL3.7
  Backbone manufacturer: Addgene Plasmid #11795
  Backbone size w/o insert (bp): 7650
  Total vector size (bp): 7579
  Vector type: Mammalian Expression, Lentiviral, RNAi, Cre/Lox
  Selectable markers: GFP
Growth in bacteria
  Bacterial resistance: Ampicillin, 100 μg/mL
  Growth temperature: 30°C
  Growth strain: Stbl3
  Growth instructions: Although this plasmid grows in standard bacteria, to reduce the chance of recombination we recommend that you grow the plasmid at 30oC in Stbl3 cells from Invitrogen.
  Copy number: High Copy
Gene/Insert
  Gene/Insert name: Scr shRNA
  gRNA/shRNA sequence: GCGCTTAGCTGTAGGATTC
  Promoter: mouse U6
  Cloning method: Restriction Enzyme; 5′ cloning site HpaI (unknown if destroyed); 3′ cloning site XhoI (unknown if destroyed)
  Sequencing primers: 5′ U6 (5'-cagtgcaggggaaagaatagtagac-3')
Resource information
  A portion of this plasmid was derived from a plasmid made by: Luk Parijs
Terms and licenses: Academic/Nonprofit Terms; Industry Terms: Not Available to Industry
Depositor comments: Lentiviral vector that expresses shRNA under the mouse U6 promoter. A CMV-EGFP reporter cassette is included in the vector to monitor expression. Supported by the NIAAA INIA West consortium.
How to cite: pLL3.7 Scr shRNA was a gift from Ulrike Heberlein (Addgene plasmid # 59299 ; http://n2t.net/addgene:59299 ; RRID:Addgene_59299)
