[The description below was written by a language model from this plasmid's Addgene catalogue record.]
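Description:
pLL3.7 Scr shRNA is a lentiviral RNAi vector built on the pLL3.7 (LentiLox 3.7) backbone and carries a scrambled, non-targeting short hairpin RNA. It is a high-copy plasmid propagated in bacteria under ampicillin selection. As with many lentiviral plasmids containing repeated viral sequences, the record notes a risk of recombination during propagation and recommends a recombination-reducing bacterial strain. The recorded total size is about 7.6 kb. No feature table is provided, so details of the viral elements, origin of replication and positions of lox sites cannot be confirmed beyond the catalogue classification as a mammalian expression, lentiviral, RNAi and Cre/Lox vector.

The hairpin was cloned by restriction digestion between the HpaI and XhoI sites downstream of the mouse U6 promoter, an RNA polymerase III promoter well suited to producing short, defined transcripts that are processed into siRNA by the cellular RNAi machinery. A separate CMV-driven EGFP cassette serves as a fluorescent reporter, allowing transduced cells to be identified. GFP is the only marker listed for mammalian cells, and no drug selection marker is recorded. The Cre/Lox designation reflects the LentiLox backbone design, though the record does not describe what the lox sites flank.

Because the hairpin sequence is scrambled and intended not to target any transcript, the construct functions as a negative control alongside gene-specific shRNAs in the same backbone. This controls for effects of viral transduction, hairpin expression and EGFP expression. The associated work used lentiviral RNAi to knock down the mu opioid receptor in the mouse ventral tegmental area to study ethanol consumption.
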