>Addgene plasmid #59299 | pLL3.7 Scr shRNA | addgene partial sequence | sequence record 95244 | WPRE-R 5'-CATAGCGTAAAAGGAGCAACA-3'
CAAATTTTGTAATCCAGAGGTTGATTATCGATAAGCTTGATATCGAATTGTACCTAGTGGAACCGGAACC
CTTAAACATGTATAACTTCGTATAATGTATGCTATACGAAGTTATTAGGTCCCTCGACGAATTCCTACTT
GTACAGCTCGTCCATGCCGAGAGTGATCCCGGCGGCGGTCACGAACTCCAGCAGGACCATGTGATCGCGC
TTCTCGTTGGGGTCTTTGCTCAGGGCGGACTGGGTGCTCAGGTAGTGGTTGTCGGGCAGCAGCACGGGGC
CGTCGCCGATGGGGGTGTTCTGCTGGTAGTGGTCGGCGAGCTGCACGCTGCCGTCCTCGATGTTGTGGCG
GATCTTGAAGTTCACCTTGATGCCGTTCTTCTGCTTGTCGGCCATGATATAGACGTTGTGGCTGTTGTAG
TTGTACTCCAGCTTGTGCCCCAGGATGTTGCCGTCCTCCTTGAAGTCGATGCCCTTCAGCTCGATGCGGT
TCACCAGGGTGTCGCCCTCGAACTTCACCTCGGCGCGGGTCTTGTAGTTGCCGTCGTCCTTGAAGAAGAT
GGTGCGCTCCTGGACGTAGCCTTCGGGCATGGCGGACTTGAAGAAGTCGTGCTGCTTCATGTGGTCGGGG
TAGCGGCTGAAGCACTGCACGCCGTAGGTCAGGGTGGTCACGAGGGTGGGCCAGG
