>Addgene plasmid #59299 | pLL3.7 Scr shRNA | addgene partial sequence | sequence record 97828 | U6 5'-cagtgcaggggaaagaatagtagac-3'
GACTACAACTAAAGAATTACAAAAACAAATTACAAAAATTCAAAATTTTCGGGTTTATTACAGGGACAGC
AGAGATCCAGTTTGGTTAGTACCGGGCCCGCTCTAGAGATCCGACGCGCCATCTCTAGGCCCGCGCCGGC
CCCCTCGCACAGACTTGTGGGAGAAGCTCGGCTACTCCCCTGCCCCGGTTAATTTGCATATAATATTTCC
TAGTAACTATAGAGGCTTAATGTGCGATAAAAGACAGATAATCTGTTCTTTTTAATACTAGCTACATTTT
ACATGATAGGCTTGGATTTCTATAAGAGATACAAATACTAAATTATTATTTTAAAAAACAGCACAAAAGG
AAACTCACCCTAACTGTAAAGTAATTGTGTGTTTTGAGACTATAAATATCCCTTGGAGAAAAGCCTTGTT
TGCGCTTAGCTGTAGGATTCT
